Addgene plasmid #63221: pFusX1-3
Purpose: Encodes RVD positions 1-3 in TALEN assembly
Depositing lab: Stephen Ekker. Depositing organization: Mayo Foundation for Medical Education and Research. Publication: FusX: A rapid one-step TALE assembly system for genome science. Ma AC, McNulty MS, Tanya PL, Jarryd CM, Martinez-Galvez G, Argue DP, Lee HB, Urban MD, Bullard CE, Blackburn PR, Man TK, Clark KJ, Ekker SC. Hum Gene Ther. 2016 Jun;27(6):451-63. doi: 10.1089/hum.2015.172 PubMed 26854857.
Backbone
  Vector backbone: FusX1
  Backbone size w/o insert (bp): 3013
  Vector type: TALEN
Growth in bacteria
  Bacterial resistance: Spectinomycin, 50 μg/mL
  Growth temperature: 37°C
  Growth strain: DH5alpha
  Copy number: High Copy
Gene/Insert
  Gene/Insert name: NI NI NN (alt name: X1_AAG)
  Species: Synthetic
  Mutation: none
  Cloning method: Restriction Enzyme; 5′ cloning site BsaI (destroyed during cloning); 3′ cloning site BsaI (destroyed during cloning)
  Sequencing primers: 5′ pCR8_F1; 3′ pCR8_R1
Terms and licenses: Academic/Nonprofit Terms; Industry Terms: Not Available to Industry
How to cite: pFusX1-3 was a gift from Stephen Ekker (Addgene plasmid # 63221 ; http://n2t.net/addgene:63221 ; RRID:Addgene_63221)
