[The description below was written by a language model from this plasmid's Addgene catalogue record.]
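Description:
pFusX1-3 is a bacterial library plasmid from the FusX TALE assembly system, built on the FusX1 backbone (about 3 kb without insert) and categorised as a TALEN-type vector. It is a cloning intermediate maintained in E. coli as a high-copy plasmid under spectinomycin selection. It is not an expression construct, and the record lists no promoter, tag or reporter, nor does it name the origin of replication. No feature table is provided, so the internal layout of the backbone cannot be described beyond the catalogue fields.

The insert is a synthetic, pre-assembled trimer of TALE repeat units carrying the repeat-variable diresidues NI, NI and NN, also recorded as X1_AAG. Under the standard TALE code, NI recognises adenine and NN recognises guanine, so this module specifies the trinucleotide AAG. It occupies RVD positions 1 to 3 of a TALE DNA-binding array. The trimer was introduced through BsaI sites at both ends, and both sites were destroyed during cloning, as is typical when type IIS enzymes are used for seamless Golden Gate-style joining. No mutations are noted in the insert.

The plasmid serves as one member of a set of position-specific trimer modules. A user picks the plasmid matching the first three bases of the intended target and combines it with modules for later positions to build a full repeat array in a rapid, one-step reaction, yielding custom TALENs or other TALE fusions for genome editing. Availability is limited to academic and nonprofit users.
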