>Addgene plasmid #63221 | pFusX1-3 | depositor partial sequence | sequence record 104960 | pFusX1_AAG
AGTCTTAAGCGTCTCCCCCTGAACCTGACCCCGGACCAAGTGGTGGCTATCGCCAGCAACATTGGCGGCA
AGCAAGCGCTCGAAACGGTGCAGCGGCTGTTGCCGGTGCTGTGCCAGGACCATGGCCTGACCCCGGACCA
AGTGGTGGCTATCGCCAGCAACATTGGCGGCAAGCAAGCGCTCGAAACGGTGCAGCGGCTGTTGCCGGTG
CTGTGCCAGGACCATGGCCTGACCCCGGACCAAGTGGTGGCTATCGCCAGCAACAATGGCGGCAAGCAAG
CGCTCGAAACGGTGCAGCGGCTGTTGCCGGTGCTGTGCCAGGACCATGGCCTGACGAGACGTC
