>Addgene plasmid #63221 | pFusX1-3 | depositor partial sequence | sequence record 104961 | FusX1
CGTCTCCCCCTGACCCCGGACCAAGTGGTGGCTATCGAGACCGGCGCCGCTACGGGCGCGTCCCATTCGC
CATTCAGGCTGCGCAACTGTTGGGAAGGGCGATCGGTGCGGGCTCTTCGCTATTACGCCAGCTGGCGAAA
GGGGGATGTGCTGCAAGGCGATTAAGTTGGGAACGCCAGGGTTTTCCCAGTCACGACGTTGTAAAACGAC
GGCCAGTGAGCGCGCGTAATCGACTCACTATAGGGCGAATTGGGTACCGGGCCCCCCCTCGAGGTCCTCC
AGCTTTTGTTCCCTTTAGTGAGGGTTAATTGCGCGCTTGGCGTAATCATGGTCATAGCTGTTTCCTGTGT
GAAATTGTTATCCGCTCACAATTCCACACAACATACGAGCCGGAAGCATAAAGTGTAAAGCCTGGGGTGC
CTAATGAGTGAGCTAACTCACATTAATTGCGTTGCGCTCACTGCCCGCTTTCCACCGGTGGTCTCTGGCG
GCAAGCAAGCGCTCGAAACGGTGCAGCGGCTGTTGCCGGTGCTGTGCCAGGACCATGGCCTGACGAGACG
TCTAGACCAGCCAGGACAGAAATGCCTCGACTTCGCTGCTACCCAAGGTTGCCGGGTGACGCACACCGTG
GAAACGGATGAAGGCACGAACCCAGTGGACATAAGCCTGTTCGGTTCGTAAGCTGTAATGCAAGTAGCGT
ATGCGCTCACGCAACTGGTCCAGAACCTTGACCGAACGCAGCGGTGGTAACGGCGCAGTGGCGGTTTTCA
TGGCTTGTTATGACTGTTTTTTTGGGGTACAGTCTATGCCTCGGGCATCCAAGCAGCAAGCGCGTTACGC
CGTGGGTCGATGTTTGATGTTATGGAGCAGCAACGATGTTACGCAGCAGGGCAGTCGCCCTAAAACAAAG
TTAAACATTATGAGGGAAGCGGTGATCGCCGAAGTATCGACTCAACTATCAGAGGTAGTTGGCGTCATCG
AGCGCCATCTCGAACCGACGTTGCTGGCCGTACATTTGTACGGCTCCGCAGTGGATGGCGGCCTGAAGCC
ACACAGTGATATTGATTTGCTGGTTACGGTGACCGTAAGGCTTGATGAAACAACGCGGCGAGCTTTGATC
AACGACCTTTTGGAAACTTCGGCTTCCCCTGGAGAGAGCGAGATTCTCCGCGCTGTAGAAGTCACCATTG
TTGTGCACGACGACATCATTCCGTGGCGTTATCCAGCTAAGCGCGAACTGCAATTTGGAGAATGGCAGCG
CAATGACATTCTTGCAGGTATCTTCGAGCCAGCCACGATCGACATTGATCTGGCTATCTTGCTGACAAAA
GCAAGAGAACATAGCGTTGCCTTGGTAGGTCCAGCGGCGGAGGAACTCTTTGATCCGGTTCCTGAACAGG
ATCTATTTGAGGCGCTAAATGAAACCTTAACGCTATGGAACTCGCCGCCCGACTGGGCTGGCGATGAGCG
AAATGTAGTGCTTACGTTGTCCCGCATTTGGTACAGCGCAGTAACCGGCAAAATCGCGCCGAAGGATGTC
GCTGCCGACTGGGCAATGGAGCGCCTGCCGGCCCAGTATCAGCCCGTCATACTTGAAGCTAGACAGGCTT
ATCTTGGACAAGAAGAAGATCGCTTGGCCTCGCGCGCAGATCAGTTGGAAGAATTTGTCCACTACGTGAA
AGGCGAGATCACCAAGGTAGTCGGCAAATAACCCTCGAGCCACCCATGACCAAAATCCCTTAACGTGAGT
TACGCGTCGTTCCACTGAGCGTCAGACCCCGTAGAAAAGATCAAAGGATCTTCTTGAGATCCTTTTTTTC
TGCGCGTAATCTGCTGCTTGCAAACAAAAAAACCACCGCTACCAGCGGTGGTTTGTTTGCCGGATCAAGA
GCTACCAACTCTTTTTCCGAAGGTAACTGGCTTCAGCAGAGCGCAGATACCAAATACTGTCCTTCTAGTG
TAGCCGTAGTTAGGCCACCACTTCAAGAACTCTGTAGCACCGCCTACATACCTCGCTCTGCTAATCCTGT
TACCAGTGGCTGCTGCCAGTGGCGATAAGTCGTGTCTTACCGGGTTGGACTCAAGACGATAGTTACCGGA
TAAGGCGCAGCGGTCGGGCTGAACGGGGGGTTCGTGCACACAGCCCAGCTTGGAGCGAACGACCTACACC
GAACTGAGATACCTACAGCGTGAGCATTGAGAAAGCGCCACGCTTCCCGAAGGGAGAAAGGCGGACAGGT
ATCCGGTAAGCGGCAGGGTCGGAACAGGAGAGCGCACGAGGGAGCTTCCAGGGGGAAACGCCTGGTATCT
TTATAGTCCTGTCGGGTTTCGCCACCTCTGACTTGAGCGTCGATTTTTGTGATGCTCGTCAGGGGGGCGG
AGCCTATGGAAAAACGCCAGCAACGCGGCCTTTTTACGGTTCCTGGCCTTTTGCTGGCCTTTTGCTCACA
TGTTCTTTCCTGCGTTATCCCCTGATTCTGTGGATAACCGTATTACCGCCTTTGAGTGAGCTGATACCGC
TCGCCGCAGCCGAACGACCGAGCGCAGCGAGTCAGTGAGCGAGGAAGCGGAAGAGCGCCCAATACGCAAA
CCGCCTCTCCCCGCGCGTTGGCCGATTCATTAATGCAGCTGGCACGACAGGTTTCCCGACTGGAAAGCGG
GCAGTGAGCGCAACGCAATTAATACGCGTACCGCTAGCCAGGAAGAGTTTGTAGAAACGCAAAAAGGCCA
TCCGTCAGGATGGCCTTCTGCTTAGTTTGATGCCTGGCAGTTTATGGCGGGCGTCCTGCCCGCCACCCTC
CGGGCCGTTGCTTCACAACGTTCAAATCCGCTCCCGGCGGATTTGTCCTACTCAGGAGAGCGTTCACCGA
CAAACAACAGATAAAACGAAAGGCCCAGTCTTCCGACTGAGCCTTTCGTTTTATTTGATGCCTGGCAGTT
CCCTACTCTCGCGTTAACGCTAGCATGGATGTTTTCCCAGTCACGACGTTGTAAAACGACGGCCAGTCTT
AAG
