>Addgene plasmid #63221 | pFusX1-3 | addgene partial sequence | sequence record 111143 | pCR8_R1 5'-cgaaccgaacaggcttatgt-3'
CGTCACCCGGCAACCTTGGGTAGCAGCGAAGTCGAGGCATTTCTGTCCTGGCTGGTCTAGACGTCTCGTC
AGGCCATGGTCCTGGCACAGCACCGGCAACAGCCGCTGCACCGTTTCGAGCGCTTGCTTGCCGCCATTGT
TGCTGGCGATAGCCACCACTTGGTCCGGGGTCAGGCCATGGTCCTGGCACAGCACCGGCAACAGCCGCTG
CACCGTTTCGAGCGCTTGCTTGCCGCCAATGTTGCTGGCGATAGCCACCACTTGGTCCGGGGTCAGGCCA
TGGTCCTGGCACAGCACCGGCAACAGCCGCTGCACCGTTTCGAGCGCTTGCTTGCCGCCAATGTTGCTGG
CGATAGCCACCACTTGGTCCGGGGTCAGGTTCAGGGGGAGACGCTTAAGACTGGCCGTCGTTTTACAACG
TCGTGACTGGGAAAACATCCATGCTAGCGTTAACGCGAGAGTAGGGAACTGCCAGGCATCAAATAAAACG
AAAGGCTCAGTCGGAAGACTGGGCCTTTCGTTTTATCTGTTGTTTGTCGGTGAACGCTCTCCTGAGTAGG
ACAAATCCGCCGGGAGCGGATTTGAACGTTGTGAAGCAACGGCCCGGAAGGGTGGCGGGCAGGACGCCCG
CCATAAACTGCCAGGCATCAAACT
